Addgene plasmid #10850: p3035 GST-HPV-18 E6
Depositing lab: Peter Howley. Depositing organization: Harvard Medical School. Publication: A cellular protein mediates association of p53 with the E6 oncoprotein of human papillomavirus types 16 or 18. Huibregtse JM, Scheffner M, Howley PM. EMBO J. 1991 Dec . 10(13):4129-35. PubMed 1661671.
Backbone
  Vector backbone: pGEX
  Backbone size w/o insert (bp): 5000
  Vector type: Bacterial Expression
Growth in bacteria
  Bacterial resistance: Ampicillin, 100 μg/mL
  Growth temperature: 37°C
  Growth strain: DH5alpha
  Copy number: High Copy
Gene/Insert
  Gene/Insert name: HPV18 E6 (alt name: HpV18gp1)
  Species: Human papillomavirus
  Insert size (bp): 500
  Entrez Gene: E6 (a.k.a. HpV18gp1)
  Tag / fusion protein: GST (N terminal on backbone)
  Cloning method: Restriction Enzyme; 5′ cloning site BamHI (not destroyed); 3′ cloning site EcoRI (destroyed during cloning)
  Sequencing primers: 5′ pGEX-5'
Terms and licenses: Academic/Nonprofit Terms; Industry Terms: Not Available to Industry
Depositor comments: See author's map. Please note this differs from the pGEX-2T sequence as indicated.
How to cite: p3035 GST-HPV-18 E6 was a gift from Peter Howley (Addgene plasmid # 10850 ; http://n2t.net/addgene:10850 ; RRID:Addgene_10850)
