[The description below was written by a language model from this plasmid's Addgene catalogue record.]
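Description:
p3035 GST-HPV-18 E6 is a bacterial expression plasmid built on a pGEX backbone of roughly 5 kb. It carries the E6 open reading frame of human papillomavirus type 18, an insert of about 500 bp. The plasmid is maintained at high copy number in E. coli under ampicillin selection. The record gives no feature table and names neither the origin of replication nor the promoter. pGEX-series vectors generally use an IPTG-inducible tac promoter with a lacI repressor gene, but this cannot be confirmed for this construct from the fields supplied. The depositor notes that the backbone differs from the standard pGEX-2T sequence and refers users to the author's map, so the exact vector sequence should not be assumed.

The E6 coding sequence was inserted by restriction cloning. The 5′ BamHI site was retained and the 3′ EcoRI site was destroyed in the process. This places E6 in frame downstream of the glutathione S-transferase encoded by the backbone, so the product is an N-terminally GST-tagged HPV-18 E6 fusion protein. The GST moiety allows the fusion to be captured and purified on glutathione resin. It also lets the protein serve as immobilised bait in pull-down assays.

E6 is the high-risk papillomavirus oncoprotein that targets the tumour suppressor p53. The associated publication concerns a cellular protein that mediates the association of p53 with E6 from HPV types 16 and 18. The construct therefore suits production of recombinant E6 for in vitro binding and interaction studies of this kind.
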