>Addgene plasmid #10850 | p3035 GST-HPV-18 E6 | addgene partial sequence | sequence record 17838 | 10850 with pGEX-5'
CGGATCTGGTTCGCGTGGATCCGCGCGCTTTGAGGACCCAACACGGCGACCCTACAAGCTACCTGATCTG
TGCACGGAACTGAACACTTCACTGCAAGACATAGAAATAACCTGTGTATATTGCAAGACAGTATTGGAAC
TTACAGAGGTATTTGAATTTGCATTTAAAGATTTATTTGTGGTGTATAGAGACAGTATACCGCATGCTGC
ATGCCATAAATGTATAGATTTTTATTCTAGAATTAGAGAATTAAGACATTATTCAGACTCTGTGTATGGA
GACACATTGGAAAAACTAACTAACACTGGGTTATACAATTTATTAATAAGGTGCCTGCGGTGCCAGAAAC
CGTTGAATCCAGCAGAAAAACTTAGACACCTTAATGAAAAACGACGATTTCACAACATAGCTGGGCACTA
TAGAGGCCAGTGCCATTCGTGCTGCAACCGAGCACGACAGGAACGACTCCAACGACGCAGAGAAACACAA
GTATAAGAATTCATCGTGACTGACTGACGATCTGCCTCGCGCGTTTCGGTGATGACGGTGAAAACCTCTG
ACACATGCAGCTCCCGGAGACGGTCACAGCTTGTCTGTAAGCGGATGCCGGGAGCAGACAAGCCCGTCAG
GGCGCGTCAGCGGGTGTTGGCGGGTGTCGGGGCGCAGCCATGACCCAGTCACGTAGCGATAGCGGAGTGT
ATAATTCTTGAAGACGAAAGGGCCTCGTGATACGCCTATTTTT
